>Addgene plasmid #204528 | pLKO.3R/MPL-shRNA3 | addgene full sequence | sequence record 407298 | Addgene NGS Result
AGGAACAGGTGGTGGCGGCCCTCGGCGCGCTCGTACTGCTCCACGATGGTGTAGTCCTCGTTGTGGGAGG
TGATGTCCAGCTTGGAGTCCACGTAGTAGTAGCCGGGCAGCTGCACGGGCTTCTTGGCCATGTAGATGGA
CTTGAACTCCACCAGGTAGTGGCCGCCGTCCTTCAGCTTCAGGGCCTTGTGGATCTCGCCCTTCAGCACG
CCGTCGCGGGGGTACAGGCGCTCGGTGGAGGCCTCCCAGCCCATAGTCTTCTTCTGCATTACGGGGCCGT
CGGAGGGGAAGTTCACGCCGATGAACTTCACCTTGTAGATGAAGGAGCCGTCCTGCAGGGAGGAGTCCTG
GGTCACGGTCACCACGCCGCCGTCCTCGAAGTTCATCACGCGCTCCCACTTGAAGCCCTCGGGGAAGGAC
AGCTTCTTGTAGTCGGGGATGTCGGCGGGGTGCTTCACGTACACCTTGGAGCCGTACTGGAACTGGGGGG
ACAGGATGTCCCAGGCGAAGGGCAGGGGGCCGCCCTTGGTCACCTTCAGCTTGGCGGTCTGGGTGCCCTC
GTAGGGGCGGCCCTCGCCCTCGCCCTCGATCTCGAACTCGTGGCCGTTCACGGAGCCCTCCATGCGCACC
TTGAAGCGCATGAACTCCTTGATGACGTCCTCGGAGGAGGCCATGGTGGCGGATCCCCCTGGGGAGAGAG
GTCGGTGATTCGGTCAACGAGGGAGCCGACTGCCGACGTGCGCTCCGGAGGCTTGCAGAATGCGGAACAC
CGCGCGGGCAGGAACAGGGCCCACACTACCGCCCCACACCCCGCCTCCCGCACCGCCCCTTCCCGGCCGC
TGCTCTCGGCGCGCCCTGCTGAGCAGCCGCTATTGGCCACAGCCCATCGCGGTCGGCGCGCTGCCATTGC
TCCCTGGCGCTGTCCGTCTGCGAGGGTACTAGTGAGACGTGCGGCTTCCGTTTGTCACGTCCGGCACGCC
GCGAACCGCAAGGAACCTTCCCGACTTAGGGGCGGAGCAGGAAGCGTCGCCGGGGGGCCCACAAGGGTAG
CGGCGAAGATCCGGGTGACGCTGCGAACGGACGTGAAGAATGTGCGAGACCCAGGGTCGGCGCCGCTGCG
TTTCCCGGAACCACGCCCAGAGCAGCCGCGTCCCTGCGCAAACCCAGGGCTGCCTTGGAAAAGGCGCAAC
CCCAACCCCCTCGAGCCGCGGCCAAAGTGGATCTCTGCTGTCCCTGTAATAAACCCGAAAATTTTGAATT
TTTGTAATTTGTTTTTGTAATTCTTTAGTTTGTATGTCTGTTGCTATTATGTCTACTATTCTTTCCCCTG
CACTGTACCCCCCAATCCCCCCTTTTCTTTTAAAATTGTGGATGAATACTGCCATTTGTCTCGAGGTCGA
AAACTGGTTTAATTAAGTAGCTCGAGGTGGAATTCAAAAACCTACCTACCACTAAGCTATTCTCGAGAAT
AGCTTAGTGGTAGGTAGGCCGGTGTTTCGTCCTTTCCACAAGATATATAAAGCCAAGAAATCGAAATACT
TTCAAGTTACGGTAAGCATATGATAGTCCATTTTAAAACATAATTTTAAAACTGCAAACTACCCAAGAAA
TTATTACTTTCTACGTCACGTATTTTGTACTAATATCTTTGTGTTTACAGTCAAATTAATTCTAATTATC
TCTCTAACAGCCTTGTATCGTATATGCAAATATGAAGGAATCATGGGAAATAGGCCCTCTTCCTGCCCGA
CCTTGTCGACAGGACTCGACTGACGCGTGTACCCCCTTACTTGAGGATAAATTATGTCTAATATTCAAAC
TGGCGCCGAGCGTATGCCGCATGACCTTTCCCATCTTGGCTTCCTTGCTGGTCAGATTGGTCGTCTTATT
ACCATTTCAACTACTCCGGTTATCGCTGGCGACTCCTTCGAGATGGACGCCGTTGGCGCTCTCCGTCTTT
CTCCATTGCGTCGTGGTCGAGGCTAGTCTCGTGATCGATACCGTCGAGATCCGTTCACTAATCGAATGGA
TCTGTCTCTGTCTCTCTCTCCACCTTCTTCTTCTATTCCTTCGGGCCTGTCGGGTCCCCTCGGGGTTGGG
AGGTGGGTCTGAAACGATAATGGTGAATATCCCTGCCTAACTCTATTCACTATAGAAAGTACAGCAAAAA
CTATTCTTAAACCTACCAAGCCTCCTACTATCATTATGAATAATTTTATATACCACAGCCAATTTGTTAT
GTTAAACCAATTCCACAAACTTGCCCATTTATCTAATTCCAATAATTCTTGTTCATTCTTTTCTTGCTGG
TTTTGCGATTCTTCAATTAAGGAGTGTATTAAGCTTGTGTAATTGTTAATTTCTCTGTCCCACTCCATCC
AGGTCGTGTGATTCCAAATCTGTTCCAGAGATTTATTACTCCAACTAGCATTCCAAGGCACAGCAGTGGT
GCAAATGAGTTTTCCAGAGCAACCCCAAATCCCCAGGAGCTGTTGATCCTTTAGGTATCTTTCCACAGCC
AGGATTCTTGCCTGGAGCTGCTTGATGCCCCAGACTGTGAGTTGCAACAGATGCTGTTGCGCCTCAATAG
CCCTCAGCAAATTGTTCTGCTGCTGCACTATACCAGACAATAATTGTCTGGCCTGTACCGTCAGCGTCAT
TGACGCTGCGCCCATAGTGCTTCCTGCTGCTCCCAAGAACCCAAGGAACAAAGCTCCTATTCCCACTGCT
CTTTTTTCTCTCTGCACCACTCTTCTCTTTGCCTTGGTGGGTGCTACTCCTAATGGTTCAATTTTTACTA
CTTTATATTTATATAATTCACTTCTCCAATTGTCCCTCATATCTCCTCCTCCAGGTCTGAAGATCAGCGG
CCGCTTGCTGTGCGGTGGTCTTACTTTTGTTTTGCTCTTCCTCTATCTTGTCTAAAGCTTCCTTGGTGTC
TTTTATCTCTATCCTTTGATGCACACAATAGAGGGTTGCTACTGTATTATATAATGATCTAAGTTCTTCT
GATCCTGTCTGAAGGGATGGTTGTAGCTGTCCCAGTATTTGTCTACAGCCTTCTGATGTTTCTAACAGGC
CAGGATTAACTGCGAATCGTTCTAGCTCCCTGCTTGCCCATACTATATGTTTTAATTTATATTTTTTCTT
TCCCCCTGGCCTTAACCGAATTTTTTCCCATCGCGATCTAATTCTCCCCCGCTTAATACTGACGCTCTCG
CACCCATCTCTCTCCTTCTAGCCTCCGCTAGTCAAAATTTTTGGCGTACTCACCAGTCGCCGCCCCTCGC
CTCTTGCCGTGCGCGCTTCAGCAAGCCGAGTCCTGCGTCGAGAGAGCTCCTCTGGTTTCCCTTTCGCTTT
CAAGTCCCTGTTCGGGCGCCACTGCTAGAGATTTTCCACACTGACTAAAAGGGTCTGAGGGATCTCTAGT
TACCAGAGTCACACAACAGACGGGCACACACTACTTGAAGCACTCAAGGCAAGCTTTATTGAGGCTTAAG
CAGTGGGTTCCCTAGTTAGCCAGAGAGCTCCCAGGCTCAGATCTGGTCTAACCAGAGAGACCCGTTTATG
TATCGAGCTAGGCACTTAAATACAATATCTCTGCAATGCGGCAATTCAGTGGTTCGTCCAATCCATGTCA
GACCCGTCTGTTGCCTTCCTAATAAGGCACGATCGTACCACCTTACTTCCACCAATCGGCATGCACGGTG
CTTTTTCTCTCCTTGTAAGGCATGTTGCTAACTCATCGTTACCATGTTGCAAGACTACAAGAGTATTGCA
TAAGACTACATTAAGCTTGCAGCTCCAGCTTTTGTTCCCTTTAGTGAGGGTTAATTGCGCGCTTGGCGTA
ATCATGGTCATAGCTGTTTCCTGTGTGAAATTGTTATCCGCTCACAATTCCACACAACATACGAGCCGGA
AGCATAAAGTGTAAAGCCTGGGGTGCCTAATGAGTGAGCTAACTCACATTAATTGCGTTGCGCTCACTGC
CCGCTTTCCAGTCGGGAAACCTGTCGTGCCAGCTGCATTAATGAATCGGCCAACGCGCGGGGAGAGGCGG
TTTGCGTATTGGGCGCTCTTCCGCTTCCTCGCTCACTGACTCGCTGCGCTCGGTCGTTCGGCTGCGGCGA
GCGGTATCAGCTCACTCAAAGGCGGTAATACGGTTATCCACAGAATCAGGGGATAACGCAGGAAAGAACA
TGTGAGCAAAAGGCCAGCAAAAGGCCAGGAACCGTAAAAAGGCCGCGTTGCTGGCCTTTTTCCATAGGCT
CCGCCCCCCTGACGAGCATCACAAAAATCGACGCTCAAGTCAGAGGTGGCGAAACCCGACAGGACTATAA
AGATACCAGGCGTTTCCCCCTGGAAGCTCCCTCGTGCGCTCTCCTGTTCCGACCCTGCCGCTTACCGGAT
ACCTGTCCGCCTTTCTCCCTTCGGGAAGCGTGGCGCTTTCTCATAGCTCACGCTGTAGGTATCTCAGTTC
GGTGTAGGTCGTTCGCTCCAAGCTGGGCTGTGTGCACGAACCCCCCGTTCAGCCCGACCGCTGCGCCTTA
TCCGGTAACTATCGTCTTGAGTCCAACCCGGTAAGACACGACTTATCGCCACTGGCAGCAGCCACTGGTA
ACAGGATTAGCAGAGCGAGGTATGTAGGCGGTGCTACAGAGTTCTTGAAGTGGTGGCCTAACTACGGCTA
CACTAGAAGAACAGTATTTGGTATCTGCGCTCTGCTGAAGCCAGTTACCTTCGGAAAAAGAGTTGGTAGC
TCTTGATCCGGCAAACAAACCACCGCTGGTAGCGGTGGTTTTTTTGTTTGCAAGCAGCAGATTACGCGCA
GAAAAAAAGGATCTCAAGAAGATCCTTTGATCTTTTCTACGGGGTCTGACGCTCAGTGGAACGAAAACTC
ACGTTAAGGGATTTTGGTCATGAGATTATCAAAAAGGATCTTCACCTAGATCCTTTTAAATTAAAAATGA
AGTTTTAAATCAATCTAAAGTATATATGAGTAAACTTGGTCTGACAGTTACCAATGCTTAATCAGTGAGG
CACCTATCTCAGCGATCTGTCTATTTCGTTCATCCATAGTTGCCTGACTCCCCGTCGTGTAGATAACTAC
GATACGGGAGGGCTTACCATCTGGCCCCAGTGCTGCAATGATACCGCGAGACCCACGCTCACCGGCTCCA
GATTTATCAGCAATAAACCAGCCAGCCGGAAGGGCCGAGCGCAGAAGTGGTCCTGCAACTTTATCCGCCT
CCATCCAGTCTATTAATTGTTGCCGGGAAGCTAGAGTAAGTAGTTCGCCAGTTAATAGTTTGCGCAACGT
TGTTGCCATTGCTACAGGCATCGTGGTGTCACGCTCGTCGTTTGGTATGGCTTCATTCAGCTCCGGTTCC
CAACGATCAAGGCGAGTTACATGATCCCCCATGTTGTGCAAAAAAGCGGTTAGCTCCTTCGGTCCTCCGA
TCGTTGTCAGAAGTAAGTTGGCCGCAGTGTTATCACTCATGGTTATGGCAGCACTGCATAATTCTCTTAC
TGTCATGCCATCCGTAAGATGCTTTTCTGTGACTGGTGAGTACTCAACCAAGTCATTCTGAGAATAGTGT
ATGCGGCGACCGAGTTGCTCTTGCCCGGCGTCAATACGGGATAATACCGCGCCACATAGCAGAACTTTAA
AAGTGCTCATCATTGGAAAACGTTCTTCGGGGCGAAAACTCTCAAGGATCTTACCGCTGTTGAGATCCAG
TTCGATGTAACCCACTCGTGCACCCAACTGATCTTCAGCATCTTTTACTTTCACCAGCGTTTCTGGGTGA
GCAAAAACAGGAAGGCAAAATGCCGCAAAAAAGGGAATAAGGGCGACACGGAAATGTTGAATACTCATAC
TCTTCCTTTTTCAATATTATTGAAGCATTTATCAGGGTTATTGTCTCATGAGCGGATACATATTTGAATG
TATTTAGAAAAATAAACAAATAGGGGTTCCGCGCACATTTCCCCGAAAAGTGCCACCTAAATTGTAAGCG
TTAATATTTTGTTAAAATTCGCGTTAAATTTTTGTTAAATCAGCTCATTTTTTAACCAATAGGCCGAAAT
CGGCAAAATCCCTTATAAATCAAAAGAATAGACCGAGATAGGGT
[37 nt withheld, positions 6135-6171]
AAAGAACGTGGACTCCAACGTCAAAGG
[49 nt withheld, positions 6199-6247]
T
[91 nt withheld, positions 6249-6339]
G
[124 nt withheld, positions 6341-6464]
CCCATTCGCCATTCAGGCTGCGCAACTGTTGGGAAGGGCGATCGGTGCGGGCCTCTTCGCTATTACGCCA
GCTGGCGAAAGGGGGATGTGCTGCAAGGCGATTAAGTTGGGTAACGCCAGGGTTTTCCCAGTCACGACGT
TGTAAAACGACGGCCAGTGAGCGCGCGTAATACGACTCACTATAGGGCGAATTGGGTACGTCCCTAGGCC
TCCAAAAAAGCCTCCTCACTACTTCTGGAATAGCTCAGAGGCCGAGGCGGCCTCGGCCTCTGCATAAATA
AAAAAAATTAGTCAGCCATGGGGCGGAGAATGGGCGGAACTGGGCGGAGTTAGGGGCGGGATGGGCGGAG
TTAGGGGCGGGATAGCTAGAGCCAGACATGATAAGATACATTGATGAGTTTGGACAAACCACAACTAGAA
TGCAGTGAAAAAAATGCTTTATTTGTGAAATTTGTGATGCTATTGCTTTATTTGTAACCATTATAAGCTG
CAATAAACAAGTTCCTCTCACTCTCTGATATTCATTTCTTTGCAAGTTATAAATACTGAATAATAAGATG
ACATGAACTACTACTGCTAGAGATTTTCCACACTGACTAAAAGGGTCTGAGGGATCTCTAGTTACCAGAG
TCACACAACAGACGGGCACACACTACTTGAAGCACTCAAGGCAAGCTTTATTGAGGCTTAAGCAGTGGGT
TCCCTAGTTAGCCAGAGAGCTCCCAGGCTCAGATCTGGTCTAACCAGAGAGACCCAGTACAAGCAAAAAG
CAGATCTTGTCTTCGTTGGGAGTGAATTAGCCCTTCCAGTCCCCCCTTTTCTTTTAAAAAGTGGCTAAGA
TCTACAGCTGCCTTGTAAGTCATTGGTCTTAAAGGTACCTGAGGTGTGACTGGAAAACCCACCTCCTCCT
CCTCTTGTGCTTCTAGCCAGGCACAATCAGCATTGGTAGCTGCTGTATTGCTACTTGTGATTGCTCCATG
TTTTTCTAGGTCTCGAGGTCGACGGTATCGATGCGGGGAGGCGGCCCAAAGGGAGATCCGACTCGTCTGA
GGGCGAAGGCGAAGACGCGGAAGAGGCCGCAGAGCCGGCAGCAGGCCGCGGGAAGGAAGGTCCGCTGGAT
TGAGGGCCGAAGGGACGTAGCAGAAGGACGTCCCGCGCAGAATCCAGGTGGCAACACAGGCGAGCAGCCA
AGGAAAGGACGATGATTTCCCCGACAACACCACGGAATTGTCAGTGCCCAACAGCCGAGCCCCTGTCCAG
CAGCGGGCAAGGCAGGCGGCGATGAGTTCCGCCGTGGCAATAGGGAGGGGGAAAGCGAAAGTCCCGGAAA
GGAGCTGACAGGTGGTGGCAATGCCCCAACCAGTGGGGGTTGCGTCAGCAAACACAGTGCACACCACGCC
ACGTTGCCTGACAACGGGCCACAACTCCTCATAAAGAGACAGCAACCAGGATTTATACAAGGAGGAGAAA
ATGAAAGCCATACGGGAAGCAATAGCATGATACAAAGGCATTAAAGCAGCGTATCCACATAGCGTAAAAG
GAGCAACATAGTTAAGAATACCAGTCAATCTTTCACAAATTTTGTAATCCAGAGGTTGATTATCGATAAG
CTTGATATCCTAC
Features (pLannotate 1.2.2; 28 found; start..end, strand, type, name):
    689..1199    -  promoter       hPGK promoter: human phosphoglycerate kinase 1 promoter
   1248..1365    -  misc_feature   cPPT/CTS: central polypurine tract and central termination sequence of HIV-1
   1499..1739    -  promoter       U6 promoter: RNA polymerase III promoter for human U6 snRNA
   1804..1977    +  CDS            F (fragment): CAPSD_BPPHS - Experimental evidence at protein level: Swiss-Prot protein existence level 1. Assembles to form an icosahedral capsid with a T=1 symmetry, about 30 nm in diameter, and consisting of 60 capsid proteins F (PubMed:11991963, PubMed:1370343, PubMed:8158636). Upon virus binding to host cell, one of the spikes dissociates from the capsid and the virus interacts with LPS through the exposed EF loops on the F proteins (PubMed:29229840). After the genome had been ejected, the channel formed by the F proteins at the unique fivefold axis remains open (PubMed:29229840). From Enterobacteria ph
   2008..2108    -  CDS            Rev (fragment): human immunodeficiency virus 1 (HIV-1) Rev protein; rev; enhances nuclear export of unspliced and incompletely spliced viral mRNAs
   2485..2718    -  misc_feature   RRE: The Rev response element (RRE) of HIV-1 allows for Rev-dependent mRNA export from the nucleus to the cytoplasm.
   2864..3227    -  CDS            HIV-1 gag (fragment): gag protein from human immunodeficiency virus 1; gag
   3211..3336    -  misc_feature   HIV-1 Ψ: packaging signal of human immunodeficiency virus type 1
   3383..3563    -  LTR            5' LTR (truncated): truncated 5' long terminal repeat (LTR) from HIV-1
   3564..3790    -  promoter       RSV promoter: Rous sarcoma virus enhancer/promoter
   3818..3836    -  promoter       T3 promoter: promoter for bacteriophage T3 RNA polymerase
   3881..3897    -  protein_bind   lac operator: The lac repressor binds to the lac operator to inhibit transcription in E. coli. This inhibition can be relieved by adding lactose or isopropyl-β-D-thiogalactopyranoside (IPTG). lac repressor encoded by lacI
   3905..3935    -  promoter       lac promoter: promoter for the E. coli lac operon
   3950..3971    -  protein_bind   CAP binding site: CAP binding activates transcription in the presence of cAMP. E. coli catabolite activator protein
   3984..4076    -  CDS            lacI (fragment): lac repressor; lacI; The lac repressor binds to the lac operator to inhibit transcription in E. coli. This inhibition can be relieved by adding lactose or isopropyl-β-D-thiogalactopyranoside (IPTG).
   4259..4847    -  rep_origin     ori: high-copy-number ColE1/pMB1/pBR322/pUC origin of replication
   5018..5878    -  CDS            AmpR: β-lactamase; bla; confers resistance to ampicillin, carbenicillin, and related antibiotics
   5879..5983    -  promoter       AmpR promoter: bla
   6036..6464    -  rep_origin     f1 ori (sequence partly withheld): f1 bacteriophage origin of replication; arrow indicates direction of (+) strand synthesis
   6469..6624    -  CDS            lacZα (fragment): LacZα fragment of β-galactosidase; lacZ fragment
   6632..6650    +  promoter       T7 promoter: promoter for bacteriophage T7 RNA polymerase
   6671..6806    -  rep_origin     SV40 ori: SV40 origin of replication
   6846..6967    -  polyA_signal   SV40 poly(A) signal: SV40 polyadenylation signal
   7039..7272    -  LTR            3' LTR (ΔU3): self-inactivating 3' long terminal repeat (LTR) from HIV-1
   7274..7507    -  CDS            nef (fragment): NEF_HV1Z2 - Experimental evidence at protein level: Swiss-Prot protein existence level 1. Extracellular Nef protein targets CD4(+) T-lymphocytes for apoptosis by interacting with CXCR4 surface receptors. From Human immunodeficiency virus type 1 group M subtype D (isolate Z2/CDC-Z34) (HIV-1).
   7477..8065    -  misc_feature   WPRE: woodchuck hepatitis virus posttranscriptional regulatory element
   8065..8083    -  misc_feature   MCS (fragment): pBluescript multiple cloning site
   8084..674     -  CDS            DsRed-Express (across the origin): rapidly maturing tetrameric variant of DsRed fluorescent protein (Bevis and Glick, 2002) mammalian codon-optimized
