[The description below was written by a language model from this plasmid's Addgene catalogue record and pLannotate feature annotations shown in this document.]
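Description:
pLKO.3R/MPL-shRNA3 is a lentiviral shRNA vector built on the pLKO.3R backbone for knockdown of human MPL, the thrombopoietin receptor (also known as c-MPL, CD110 or TPOR). In bacteria it is maintained as a high-copy plasmid through a ColE1/pUC-type origin and selected with ampicillin via the β-lactamase gene. An f1 origin and remnants of a pBluescript-type cloning region (lac promoter/operator, lacZα fragment, T3 and T7 promoters) are also annotated in the backbone.

The transfer cassette has the layout of a third-generation, self-inactivating HIV-1 vector. An RSV promoter fused to a truncated 5' LTR drives production of the genomic RNA in packaging cells. It is followed by the Ψ packaging signal with a partial gag sequence, the Rev response element for Rev-dependent nuclear export, and the cPPT/CTS element that aids nuclear import of the reverse-transcribed genome. The ΔU3 3' LTR removes viral promoter activity after integration, and an SV40 poly(A) signal and SV40 origin lie downstream of it.

Within the vector, a human U6 RNA polymerase III promoter transcribes the MPL-directed hairpin, which is processed into siRNA by the cellular RNAi machinery. A separate hPGK promoter expresses DsRed-Express, with a WPRE downstream to enhance transcript expression. The red fluorescent reporter allows transduced cells to be identified or sorted, and no mammalian drug-resistance marker is annotated. A short match to a phage φX174 capsid gene near the U6 promoter is probably residual stuffer sequence rather than a functional element. The associated study concerns activation of the thrombopoietin receptor by mutant calreticulin in myeloproliferative neoplasms.
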