Addgene plasmid #204528: pLKO.3R/MPL-shRNA3
Purpose: Lentiviral expression of MPL-shRNA3; gene knock down of human MPL
Depositing lab: Norio Komatsu. Depositing organization: Juntendo University. Publication: Activation of the thrombopoietin receptor by mutant calreticulin in CALR-mutant myeloproliferative neoplasms. Araki M, Yang Y, Masubuchi N, Hironaka Y, Takei H, Morishita S, Mizukami Y, Kan S, Shirane S, Edahiro Y, Sunami Y, Ohsaka A, Komatsu N. Blood. 2016 Jan 27. pii: blood-2015-09-671172. 10.1182/blood-2015-09-671172 PubMed 26817954.
Backbone
  Vector backbone: pLKO.3R
  Backbone manufacturer: Christophe Benoist & Diane Mathis (Addgene plasmid # 14748)
  Vector type: Lentiviral
Growth in bacteria
  Bacterial resistance: Ampicillin, 100 μg/mL
  Growth temperature: 37°C
  Growth strain: NEB Stable
  Copy number: High Copy
Gene/Insert
  Gene/Insert name: MPL-shRNA3
  gRNA/shRNA sequence: CCGGCCTACCTACCACTAAGCTATTCTCGAGAATAGCTTAGTGGTAGGTAGGTTTTTG
  Species: H. sapiens (human)
  Entrez Gene: MPL (a.k.a. C-MPL, CD110, MPLV, THCYT2, THPOR, TPOR)
  Cloning method: Ligation Independent Cloning
Terms and licenses: Academic/Nonprofit Terms; Industry Terms: Not Available to Industry
How to cite: pLKO.3R/MPL-shRNA3 was a gift from Norio Komatsu (Addgene plasmid # 204528 ; http://n2t.net/addgene:204528 ; RRID:Addgene_204528)
